>Addgene plasmid #174248 | pAPM-miR30-EIF2AK2-ts2 | addgene full sequence | sequence record 343459 | Addgene NGS Result
GTGATGCGGTTTTGGCAGTACATCAATGGGCGTGGATAGCGGTTTGACTCACGGGGATTTCCAAGTCTCC
ACCCCATTGACGTCAATGGGAGTTTGTTTTGGCACCAAAATCAACGGGACTTTCCAAAATGTCGTAACAA
CTCCGCCCCATTGACGCAAATGGGCGGTAGGCGTGTACGGTGGGAGGTCTATATAAGCAGCGCGTTTTGC
CTGTACTGGGTCTCTCTGGTTAGACCAGATCTGAGCCTGGGAGCTCTCTGGCTAACTAGGGAACCCACTG
CTTAAGCCTCAATAAAGCTTGCCTTGAGTGCTTCAAGTAGTGTGTGCCCGTCTGTTGTGAGACTCTGGTA
ACTAGAGATCCCTCAGACCCTTTTAGTCAGTGTGGAAAATCTCTAGCAGTGGCGCCCGAACAGGGACTTG
AAAGCGAAAGGGAAACCAGAGGAGCTCTCTCGACGCAGGACTCGGCTTGCTGAAGCGCGCACGGCAAGAG
GCGAGGGGCGGCGACTGGTGAGTACGCCAAAAATTTTGACTAGCGGAGGCTAGAAGGAGAGAGATGGGTG
CGAGAGCGTCAGTATTAAGCGGGGGAGAATTAGATCGCGATGGGAAAAAATTCGGTTAAGGCCAGGGGGA
AAGAAAAAATATAAATTAAAACATATAGTATGGGCAAGCAGGGAGCTAGAACGATTCGCAGTTAATCCTG
GCCTGTTAGAAACATCAGAAGGCTGTAGACAAATACTGGGACAGCTACAACCATCCCTTCAGACAGGATC
AGAAGAACTTAGATCATTATATAATACAGTAGCAACCCTCTATTGTGTGCATCAAAGGATAGAGATAAAA
GACACCAAGGAAGCTTTAGACAAGATAGAGGAAGAGCAAAACAAAAGTAAGACCACCGCACAGCAAGCGG
CCGGCCGCTGATCTTCAGACCTGGAGGAGGAGATATGAGGGACAATTGGAGAAGTGAATTATATAAATAT
AAAGTAGTAAAAATTGAACCATTAGGAGTAGCACCCACCAAGGCAAAGAGAAGAGTGGTGCAGAGAGAAA
AAAGAGCAGTGGGAATAGGAGCTTTGTTCCTTGGGTTCTTGGGAGCAGCAGGAAGCACTATGGGCGCAGC
GTCAATGACGCTGACGGTACAGGCCAGACAATTATTGTCTGGTATAGTGCAGCAGCAGAACAATTTGCTG
AGGGCTATTGAGGCGCAACAGCATCTGTTGCAACTCACAGTCTGGGGCATCAAGCAGCTCCAGGCAAGAA
TCCTGGCTGTGGAAAGATACCTAAAGGATCAACAGCTCCTGGGGATTTGGGGTTGCTCTGGAAAACTCAT
TTGCACCACTGCTGTGCCTTGGAATGCTAGTTGGAGTAATAAATCTCTGGAACAGATTTGGAATCACACG
ACTTGGATGGAGTGGGACAGAGAAATTAACAATTACACAAGCTTAATACACTCCTTAATTGAAGAATCGC
AAAACCAGCAAGAAAAGAATGAACAAGAATTATTGGAATTAGATAAATGGGCAAGTTTGTGGAATTGGTT
TAACATAACAAATTGGCTGTGGTATATAAAATTATTCATAATGATAGTAGGAGGCTTGGTAGGTTTAAGA
ATAGTTTTTGCTGTACTTTCTATAGTGAATAGAGTTAGGCAGGGATATTCACCATTATCGTTTCAGACCC
ACCTCCCAACCCCGAGGGGACCCGACAGGCCCGAAGGAATAGAAGAAGAAGGTGGAGAGAGAGACAGAGA
CAGATCCATTCGATTAGTGAACGGATCGGCACTGCGTGCGCCAATTCTGCAGACAAATGGCAGTATTCAT
CCACAATTTTAAAAGAAAAGGGGGGATTGGGGGGTACAGTGCAGGGGAAAGAATAGTAGACATAATAGCA
ACAGACATACAAACTAAAGAATTACAAAAACAAATTACAAAAATTCAAAATTTTCGGGTTTATTACAGGG
ACAGCAGAGATCCAGTTTGGTTAATTAACTGCAGCCCCGATAAAATAAAAGATTTTATTTAGTCTCCAGA
AAAAGGGGGGAATGAAAGACCCCACCTGTAGGTTTGGCAAGCTAGCTGCAGTAACGCCATTTTGCAAGGC
ATGGAAAAATACCAAACCAAGAATAGAGAAGTTCAGATCAAGGGCGGGTACATGAAAATAGCTAACGTTG
GGCCAAACAGGATATCTGCGGTGAGCAGTTTCGGCCCCGGCCCGGGGCCAAGAACAGATGGTCACCGCAG
TTTCGGCCCCGGCCCGAGGCCAAGAACAGATGGTCCCCAGATATGGCCCAACCCTCAGCAGTTTCTTAAG
ACCCATCAGATGTTTCCAGGCTCCCCCAAGGACCTGAAATGACCCTGCGCCTTATTTGAATTAACCAATC
AGCCTGCTTCTCGCTTCTGTTCGCGCGCTTCTGCTTCCCGAGCTCTATAAAAGAGCTCACAACCCCTCAC
TCGGCGCGCCAGTCCTCCGACAGACTGAGTCGCCCGGGGGTCTAGAACGCGTGCCGCCATGACCGAATAC
AAACCTACCGTGAGGCTGGCTACAAGAGATGATGTCCCAAGGGCTGTGAGAACACTGGCCGCCGCTTTTG
CCGATTACCCTGCCACACGCCACACTGTGGACCCAGATCGGCATATCGAGAGAGTGACTGAGCTGCAGGA
ACTGTTCCTGACCCGAGTGGGCCTGGACATTGGGAAGGTCTGGGTCGCAGACGATGGAGCAGCTGTGGCT
GTCTGGACCACACCAGAGAGCGTGGAAGCCGGAGCTGTCTTTGCAGAGATCGGCCCTAGAATGGCAGAAC
TGAGCGGCTCCAGGCTGGCAGCACAGCAGCAGATGGAGGGACTGCTGGCCCCACACAGGCCTAAGGAACC
AGCATGGTTCCTGGCTACCGTGGGGGTCTCTCCTGACCATCAGGGCAAAGGACTGGGAAGTGCTGTGGTC
CTGCCAGGAGTGGAGGCTGCAGAACGAGCTGGAGTCCCTGCATTTCTGGAGACCTCTGCTCCACGAAACC
TGCCCTTCTATGAACGGCTGGGCTTTACTGTGACCGCAGATGTGGAGGTCCCCGAAGGACCTAGGACCTG
GTGCATGACACGCAAACCCGGCGCCTGAGCGATCGCCGCGGCCGCCTTCTTAACCCAACAGAAGGCTCGA
GAAGGTATATTGCTGTTGACAGTGAGCGAGAGGTTTACATTTCAAGTTAATAGTGAAGCCACAGATGTAT
TAACTTGAAATGTAAACCTCCTGCCTACTGCCTCGGACTTCAAGGGGCTAGAATTCGGCAGCTGTAGATC
TTAGCCACTTTTTAAAAGAAAAGGGGGGACTGGAAGGGCTAACTGCATCCGGACTGTACTGGGTCTCTCT
GGTTAGACCAGATCTGAGCCTGGGAGCTCTCTGGCTAACTAGGGAACCCACTGCTTAAGCCTCAATAAAG
CTTGCCTTGAGTGCTTCAAGTAGTGTGTGCCCGTCTGTTGTGTGACTCTGGTAACTAGAGATCCCTCAGA
CCCTTTTAGTCAGTGTGGAAAATCTCTAGCAGGGCCCGTTTCATGTGAGCAAAAGGCCAGCAAAAGGCCA
GGAACCGTAAAAAGGCCGCGTTGCTGGCGTTTTTCCATAGGCTCCGCCCCCCTGACGAGCATCACAAAAA
TCGACGCTCAAGTCAGAGGTGGCGAAACCCGACAGGACTATAAAGATACCAGGCGTTTCCCCCTGGAAGC
TCCCTCGTGCGCTCTCCTGTTCCGACCCTGCCGCTTACCGGATACCTGTCCGCCTTTCTCCCTTCGGGAA
GCGTGGCGCTTTCTCATAGCTCACGCTGTAGGTATCTCAGTTCGGTGTAGGTCGTTCGCTCCAAGCTGGG
CTGTGTGCACGAACCCCCCGTTCAGCCCGACCGCTGCGCCTTATCCGGTAACTATCGTCTTGAGTCCAAC
CCGGTAAGACACGACTTATCGCCACTGGCAGCAGCCACTGGTAACAGGATTAGCAGAGCGAGGTATGTAG
GCGGTGCTACAGAGTTCTTGAAGTGGTGGCCTAACTACGGCTACACTAGAAGAACAGTATTTGGTATCTG
CGCTCTGCTGAAGCCAGTTACCTTCGGAAAAAGAGTTGGTAGCTCTTGATCCGGCAAACAAACCACCGCT
GGTAGCGGTGGTTTTTTTGTTTGCAAGCAGCAGATTACGCGCAGAAAAAAAGGATCTCAAGAAGATCCTT
TGATCTTTTCTACGGGGTCTGACGCTCAGTGGAACGAAAACTCACGTTAAGGGATTTTGGTCATGAGATT
ATCAAAAAGGATCTTCACCTAGATCCTTTTAAATTAAAAATGAAGTTTTAAATCAATCTAAAGTATATAT
GAGTAAACTTGGTCTGACAGTTACCAATGCTTAATCAGTGAGGCACCTATCTCAGCGATCTGTCTATTTC
GTTCATCCATAGTTGCCTGACTCCCCGTCGTGTAGATAACTACGATACGGGAGGGCTTACCATCTGGCCC
CAGTGCTGCAATGATACCGCGAGACCCACGCTCACCGGCTCCAGATTTATCAGCAATAAACCAGCCAGCC
GGAAGGGCCGAGCGCAGAAGTGGTCCTGCAACTTTATCCGCCTCCATCCAGTCTATTAATTGTTGCCGGG
AAGCTAGAGTAAGTAGTTCGCCAGTTAATAGTTTGCGCAACGTTGTTGCCATTGCTACAGGCATCGTGGT
GTCACGCTCGTCGTTTGGTATGGCTTCATTCAGCTCCGGTTCCCAACGATCAAGGCGAGTTACATGATCC
CCCATGTTGTGCAAAAAAGCGGTTAGCTCCTTCGGTCCTCCGATCGTTGTCAGAAGTAAGTTGGCCGCAG
TGTTATCACTCATGGTTATGGCAGCACTGCATAATTCTCTTACTGTCATGCCATCCGTAAGATGCTTTTC
TGTGACTGGTGAGTACTCAACCAAGTCATTCTGAGAATAGTGTATGCGGCGACCGAGTTGCTCTTGCCCG
GCGTCAATACGGGATAATACCGCGCCACATAGCAGAACTTTAAAAGTGCTCATCATTGGAAAACGTTCTT
CGGGGCGAAAACTCTCAAGGATCTTACCGCTGTTGAGATCCAGTTCGATGTAACCCACTCGTGCACCCAA
CTGATCTTCAGCATCTTTTACTTTCACCAGCGTTTCTGGGTGAGCAAAAACAGGAAGGCAAAATGCCGCA
AAAAAGGGAATAAGGGCGACACGGAAATGTTGAATACTCATACTCTTCCTTTTTCAATATTATTGAAGCA
TTTATCAGGGTTATTGTCTCATGAGCGGATACATATTTGAATGTATTTAGAAAAATAAACAAATAGGGGT
TCCGCGCACATTTCCCCGAAAAGTGCCACCTGACGTCGACGGATCGGGAGATCTCCCGATCCCCTATGGT
GCACTCTCAGTACAATCTGCTCTGATGCCGCATAGTTAAGCCAGTATCTGCTCCCTGCTTGTGTGTTGGA
GGTCGCTGAGTAGTGCGCGAGCAAAATTTAAGCTACAACAAGGCAAGGCTTGACCGACAATTGCATGAAG
AATCTGCTTAGGGTTAGGCGTTTTGCGCTGCTTCGCGATGTACGGGCCAGATATACGCGCTGTGGAATGT
GTGTCAGTTAGGGTGTGGAAAGTCCCCAGGCTCCCCAGCAGGCAGAAGTATGCAAAGCATGCATCTCAAT
TAGTCAGCAACCAGGTGTGGAAAGTCCCCAGGCTCCCCAGCAGGCAGAAGTATGCAAAGCATGCATCTCA
ATTAGTCAGCAACCATAGTCCCGCCCCTAACTCCGCCCATCCCGCCCCTAACTCCGCCCAGTTCCGCCCA
TTCTCCGCCCCATGGCTGACTAATTTTTTTTATTTATGCAGAGGCCGAGGCCGCCTCTGCCTCTGAGCTA
TTCCAGAAGTAGTGAGGAGGCTTTTTTGGAGGCCTAGGCTTTTGCAAAAAGCTCGCGTTGACATTGATTA
TTGACTAGTTATTAATAGTAATCAATTACGGGGTCATTAGTTCATAGCCCATATATGGAGTTCCGCGTTA
CATAACTTACGGTAAATGGCCCGCCTGGCTGACCGCCCAACGACCCCCGCCCATTGACGTCAATAATGAC
GTATGTTCCCATAGTAACGCCAATAGGGACTTTCCATTGACGTCAATGGGTGGAGTATTTACGGTAAACT
GCCCACTTGGCAGTACATCAAGTGTATCATATGCCAAGTACGCCCCCTATTGACGTCAATGACGGTAAAT
GGCCCGCCTGGCATTATGCCCAGTACATGACCTTATGGGACTTTCCTACTTGGCAGTACATCTACGTATT
AGTCATCGCTATTACCATG
Features (pLannotate 1.2.2; 19 found; start..end, strand, type, name):
      1..200     +  promoter       CMV promoter: human cytomegalovirus (CMV) immediate early promoter
    218..398     +  LTR            5' LTR (truncated): truncated 5' long terminal repeat (LTR) from HIV-1
    445..570     +  misc_feature   HIV-1 Ψ: packaging signal of human immunodeficiency virus type 1
    554..892     +  CDS            HIV-1 gag (fragment): gag protein from human immunodeficiency virus 1; gag
   1067..1300    +  misc_feature   RRE: The Rev response element (RRE) of HIV-1 allows for Rev-dependent mRNA export from the nucleus to the cytoplasm.
   1677..1777    +  CDS            Rev (fragment): human immunodeficiency virus 1 (HIV-1) Rev protein; rev; enhances nuclear export of unspliced and incompletely spliced viral mRNAs
   1827..1944    +  misc_feature   cPPT/CTS: central polypurine tract and central termination sequence of HIV-1
   2081..2488    +  promoter       SFFV promoter: spleen focus-forming virus long terminal repeat (LTR) promoter
   2509..3105    +  CDS            pac: PUAC_STRAD - Protein predicted: Swiss-Prot protein existence level 4. Detoxification of puromycin. From Streptomyces alboniger.
   3130..3175    +  ncRNA          5' miR-30a (fragment): sequence upstream of the 71-nt precursor of the human miR-30a microRNA (Zeng et al., 2002) miRNA
   3245..3270    +  ncRNA          3' miR-30a (fragment): sequence downstream of the 71-nt precursor of the human miR-30a microRNA (Zeng et al., 2002) miRNA
   3300..3319    +  misc_feature   cPPT/CTS (fragment): central polypurine tract and central termination sequence of HIV-1
   3351..3531    +  LTR            5' LTR (truncated): truncated 5' long terminal repeat (LTR) from HIV-1
   3602..4190    -  rep_origin     ori: high-copy-number ColE1/pMB1/pBR322/pUC origin of replication
   4361..5221    -  CDS            AmpR: β-lactamase; bla; confers resistance to ampicillin, carbenicillin, and related antibiotics
   5222..5326    -  promoter       AmpR promoter: bla
   5385..5437    -  misc_feature   bom (fragment): basis of mobility region from pBR322
   5599..5928    +  promoter       SV40 promoter: SV40 enhancer and early promoter
   5940..6319    +  enhancer       CMV enhancer: human cytomegalovirus immediate early enhancer
