[The description below was written by a language model from this plasmid's Addgene catalogue record and pLannotate feature annotations shown in this document.]
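Description:
pAPM-miR30-EIF2AK2-ts2 is an HIV-1-based lentiviral RNAi vector built on the pAPM-miR30 backbone and designed to knock down human EIF2AK2, the gene encoding the double-stranded-RNA-activated kinase PKR. In bacteria it is maintained through a high-copy ColE1/pUC-type origin and selected with ampicillin via the β-lactamase gene. The record lists a recombination-reducing strain for propagation, as is common for plasmids carrying repeated LTR sequences.

The transfer cassette begins with a CMV enhancer/promoter fused to a truncated 5' LTR, which drives production of the genomic RNA in packaging cells. It is followed by the Ψ packaging signal with a partial gag fragment, the Rev response element for Rev-dependent nuclear export, and the cPPT/CTS, which aids nuclear import of the reverse-transcribed genome. A second truncated LTR closes the vector at the 3' end; the annotation tool labels it as a 5' LTR, but its position indicates that it serves as the downstream repeat.

Internally, the spleen focus-forming virus (SFFV) LTR promoter drives a single Pol II transcript encoding puromycin N-acetyltransferase (pac). This is followed by an shRNA embedded between 5' and 3' flanking sequences of human miR-30a. The hairpin is thus processed like a natural microRNA precursor from the same transcript that confers puromycin resistance, which links selection of transduced cells to expression of the knockdown. The "ts2" suffix presumably denotes the second target site against this gene.

An SV40 promoter is also annotated in the plasmid backbone, with no coding sequence assigned to it. The associated publication concerns innate immune detection of intron-containing RNA expressed from the HIV-1 provirus, so the construct was evidently used to test the contribution of PKR in that setting.
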