Addgene plasmid #174248: pAPM-miR30-EIF2AK2-ts2
Purpose: EIF2AK2 knockdown
Depositing lab: Jeremy Luban. Depositing organization: University of Massachusetts, Worcester. Publication: IFIH1 (MDA5) is required for innate immune detection of intron-containing RNA expressed from the HIV-1 provirus. Guney MH, Nagalekshmi K, McCauley SM, Carbone C, Aydemir O, Luban J. Proc Natl Acad Sci U S A. 2024 Jul 16;121(29):e2404349121. doi: 10.1073/pnas.2404349121. Epub 2024 Jul 10. PubMed 38985764.
Backbone
  Vector backbone: pAPM-miR30
  Vector type: Lentiviral, RNAi
  Selectable markers: Puromycin
Growth in bacteria
  Bacterial resistance: Ampicillin, 100 μg/mL
  Growth temperature: 30°C
  Growth strain: NEB Stable
  Copy number: High Copy
Gene/Insert
  Gene/Insert name: EIF2AK2 shRNA
  gRNA/shRNA sequence: TTAACTTGAAATGTAAACCTCC
  Species: H. sapiens (human)
  Entrez Gene: EIF2AK2 (a.k.a. DYT33, EIF2AK1, LEUDEN, PKR, PPP1R83, PRKR)
  Promoter: SFFV
  Cloning method: Restriction Enzyme; 5′ cloning site unknown (unknown if destroyed)
Terms and licenses: Academic/Nonprofit Terms; Industry Terms: Not Available to Industry
Depositor comments: Please visit https://doi.org/10.1101/2023.11.17.567619 for bioRxiv preprint.
How to cite: pAPM-miR30-EIF2AK2-ts2 was a gift from Jeremy Luban (Addgene plasmid # 174248 ; http://n2t.net/addgene:174248 ; RRID:Addgene_174248)
